Addgene plasmid #21046: pmPAGFP_IRES_puro2
Depositing lab: Daniel Gerlich. Depositing organization: ETH Zurich (Swiss Federal Institute of Technology). Publication: Aurora B-mediated abscission checkpoint protects against tetraploidization. Steigemann P, Wurzenberger C, Schmitz MH, Held M, Guizetti J, Maar S, Gerlich DW. Cell. 2009 Feb 6. 136(3):473-84. 10.1016/j.cell.2008.12.020 PubMed 19203582.
Backbone
  Vector backbone: IRES_puro2b
  Backbone size w/o insert (bp): 5079
  Vector type: Mammalian Expression, Bacterial Expression
  Selectable markers: Puromycin
Growth in bacteria
  Bacterial resistance: Ampicillin, 100 μg/mL
  Growth temperature: 37°C
  Growth strain: DH5alpha
  Copy number: High Copy
Gene/Insert
  Gene/Insert name: pmPAGFP
  Species: H. sapiens (human)
  Insert size (bp): 722
  Cloning method: Restriction Enzyme; 5′ cloning site - (unknown if destroyed); 3′ cloning site - (unknown if destroyed)
  Sequencing primers: 5′ -
Terms and licenses: Academic/Nonprofit Terms; Industry Terms: Not Available to Industry
How to cite: pmPAGFP_IRES_puro2 was a gift from Daniel Gerlich (Addgene plasmid # 21046 ; http://n2t.net/addgene:21046 ; RRID:Addgene_21046)
