[The description below was written by a language model from this plasmid's Addgene catalogue record.]
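Description:
pmPAGFP_IRES_puro2 is a mammalian expression plasmid built on the IRES_puro2b backbone (about 5.1 kb without insert) and carrying a roughly 720 bp insert named pmPAGFP, which by its name encodes a monomeric photoactivatable GFP. The catalogue lists the insert species as human, although PAGFP is an engineered derivative of jellyfish GFP, so this field probably reflects the intended host or codon usage rather than the gene's origin. The plasmid is propagated in E. coli as a high-copy construct under ampicillin selection. The record also classifies it as a bacterial expression vector, though no bacterial promoter is described.

The backbone name and the listed puromycin marker indicate a bicistronic design. In this arrangement the fluorescent protein coding sequence is followed by an internal ribosome entry site and a puromycin resistance gene, so both are translated from a single transcript. Because drug resistance is coupled to expression of the upstream open reading frame, puromycin selection enriches for cells that express the reporter, which makes such vectors convenient for generating stable cell lines. The record does not state the promoter driving the cassette, the polyadenylation signal, or the restriction sites used for cloning, and no feature table is available to confirm the layout.

Photoactivatable GFP is only weakly fluorescent until it is irradiated with violet light. This allows a selected pool of protein or a selected cell region to be switched on and followed over time. The associated publication concerns an Aurora B-dependent abscission checkpoint, suggesting use in live-cell imaging of dividing cells, for example to test cytoplasmic continuity between sister cells. The plasmid may also serve as a parent vector for PAGFP fusions, though the record does not say so.
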