>Addgene plasmid #21046 | pmPAGFP_IRES_puro2 | addgene partial sequence | sequence record 26872 | CMV-F 5'-CGCAAATGGGCGGTAGGCGTG-3'
CNNNTGGGTNTTAGCAGAGCTGGTTNGTTGAACCGTCAGATCCGCTAGCGCTACCGGTCGCCACCATGGT
GAGCAAGGGCGAGGAGCTGTTCACCGGGGTGGTGCCCATCCTGGTCGAGCTGGACGGCGACGTAAACGGC
CACAAGTTCAGCGTGTCCGGCGAGGGCGAGGGCGATGCCACCTACGGCAAGCTGACCCTGAAGTTCATCT
GCACCACCGGCAAGCTGCCCGTGCCCTGGCCCACCCTCGTGACCACCTTCAGCTACGGCGTGCAGTGCTT
CAGCCGCTACCCCGACCACATGAAGCAGCACGACTTCTTCAAGTCCGCCATGCCCGAAGGCTACGTCCAG
GAGCGCACCATCTTCTTCAAGGACGACGGCAACTACAAGACCCGCGCCGAGGTGAAGTTCGAGGGCGACA
CCCTGGTGAACCGCATCGAGCTGAAGGGCATCGACTTCAAGGAGGACGGCAACATCCTGGGGCACAAGCT
GGAGTACAACTACAACAGCCACAACGTCTATATCATGGCCGACAAGCAGAAGAACGGCATCAAGGCCAAC
TTCAAGATCCGCCACAACATCGAGGACGGCAGCGTGCAGCTCGCCGACCACTACCAGCAGAACACCCCCA
TCGGCGACGGCCCCGTGCTGCTGCCCGACAACCACTACCTGAGCCACCAGTCCAAGCTGAGCAAAGACCC
CAACGAGAAGCGCGATCACATGGTCCTGCTGGAGTTCGTGACCGCCGCCGGGATCATNTCGGATGACAAT
NTACACCCGGCGATCNCGCGCTAATATGACNNATCNGNTTANAATATTCCTGNNGCAGGCACTGTGGTGA
TATCCTTCAANCGNTNATCTGCTAATGATTCAACAGAGNTGATCCTGCCG
